>Addgene plasmid #157256 | pD649-HAsp-LILRB4-COMP5AP-AviTag-9xHis | addgene full sequence | sequence record 410001 | Addgene NGS Result
TTTCAATATTATTGAAGCATTTATCAGGGTTATTGTCTCATGAGCGGATACATATTTGAATGTATTTAGA
AAAATAAACAAATAGGGGTCAGTGTTACAACCAATTAACCAATTCTGAACATTATCGCGAGCCCATTTAT
ACCTGAATATGGCTCATAACACCCCTTGCTCATGACCAAAATCCCTTAACGTGAGTTACGCGCGCGTCGT
TCCACTGAGCGTCAGACCCCGTAGAAAAGATCAAAGGATCTTCTTGAGATCCTTTTTTTCTGCGCGTAAT
CTGCTGCTTGCAAACAAAAAAACCACCGCTACCAGCGGTGGTTTGTTTGCCGGATCAAGAGCTACCAACT
CTTTTTCCGAAGGTAACTGGCTTCAGCAGAGCGCAGATACCAAATACTGTTCTTCTAGTGTAGCCGTAGT
TAGCCCACCACTTCAAGAACTCTGTAGCACCGCCTACATACCTCGCTCTGCTAATCCTGTTACCAGTGGC
TGCTGCCAGTGGCGATAAGTCGTGTCTTACCGGGTTGGACTCAAGACGATAGTTACCGGATAAGGCGCAG
CGGTCGGGCTGAACGGGGGGTTCGTGCACACAGCCCAGCTTGGAGCGAACGACCTACACCGAACTGAGAT
ACCTACAGCGTGAGCTATGAGAAAGCGCCACGCTTCCCGAAGGGAGAAAGGCGGACAGGTATCCGGTAAG
CGGCAGGGTCGGAACAGGAGAGCGCACGAGGGAGCTTCCAGGGGGAAACGCCTGGTATCTTTATAGTCCT
GTCGGGTTTCGCCACCTCTGACTTGAGCGTCGATTTTTGTGATGCTCGTCAGGGGGGCGGAGCCTATGGA
AAAACGCCAGCAACGCGGCCTTTTTACGGTTCCTGGCCTTTTGCTGGCCTTTTGCTCACATGTTCTTTCC
TGCGTTATCCCCTGATTCTGTGGATAACCGTATTACCGCCTTTGAGTGAGCTGATACCGCTCGCCGCAGC
CGAACGACCGAGCGCAGCGAGTCAGTGAGCGAGGAAGCGGAAGGCGAGAGTAGGGAACTGCCAGGCATCA
AACTAAGCAGAAGGCCCCTGACGGATGGCCTTTTTGCGTTTCTACAAACTCTTTCTGTGTTGTAAAACGA
CGGCCAGTCTTAAGCTCGGGCCCCCTGGGCGGTTCTGATAACGAGTAATCGTTAATCCGCAAATAACGTA
AAAACCCGCTTCGGCGGGTTTTTTTATGGGGGGAGTTTAGGGAAAGAGCATTTGTCAGAATATTTAAGGG
CGCCTGTCACTTTGCTTGATATATGAGAATTATTTAACCTTATAAATGAGAAAAAAGCAACGCACTTTAA
ATAAGATACGTTGCTTTTTCGATTGATGAACACCTATAATTAAACTATTCATCTATTATTTATGATTTTT
TGTATATACAATATTTCTAGTTTGTTAAAGAGAATTAAGAAAATAAATCTCGAAAATAATAAAGGGAAAA
TCAGTTTTTGATATCAAAATTATACATGTCAACGATAATACAAAATATAATACAAACTATAAGATGTTAT
CAGTATTTATTATCATTTAGAATAAATTTTGTGTCGCCCTTAATTGTGAGCGGATAACAATTACGAGCTT
CATGCACAGTGGCGTTGACTCAATATTGGCCATTAGCCATATTATTCATTGGTTATATAGCATAAATCAA
TATTGGCTATTGGCCATTGCATACGTTGTATCTATATCATAATATGTACATTTATATTGGCTCATGTCCA
ATATGACCGCCATGTTGGCATTGATTATTGACTAGTTATTAATAGTAATCAATTACGGGGTCATTAGTTC
ATAGCCCATATATGGAGTTCCGCGTTACATAACTTACGGTAAATGGCCCGCCTGGCTGACCGCCCAACGA
CCCCCGCCCATTGACGTCAATAATGACGTATGTTCCCATAGTAACGCCAATAGGGACTTTCCATTGACGT
CAATGGGTGGAGTATTTACGGTAAACTGCCCACTTGGCAGTACATCAAGTGTATCATATGCCAAGTACGC
CCCCTATTGACGTCAATGACGGTAAATGGCCCGCCTGGCATTATGCCCAGTACATGACCTTATGGGACTT
TCCTACTTGGCAGTACATCTACGTATTAGTCATCGCTATTACCATGGTGATGCGGTTTTGGCAGTACATC
AATGGGCGTGGATAGCGGTTTGACTCACGGGGATTTCCAAGTCTCCACCCCATTGACGTCAATGGGAGTT
TGTTTTGGCACCAAAATCAACGGGACTTTCCAAAATGTCGTAACAACTCCGCCCCATTGACGCAAATGGG
CGGTAGGCGTGTACGGTGGGAGGTCTATATAAGCAGAGCTCGTTTAGTGAACCGTCAGATCGCCTGGAGA
CGCCATCCACGCTGTTTTGACCTCCATAGAAGACACCGGGACCGATCCAGCCTCCGCGGCCGGGAACGGT
GCATTGGAACGCGGATTCCCCGTGCCAAGAGTGACGTAAGTACCGCCTATAGAGTCTATAGGCCCACCCC
CTTGGCTTCGTTAGAACGCGGCTACAATTAATACATAACCTTATGTATCATACACATACGATTTAGGTGA
CACTATAGAATAACATCCACTTTGCCTTTCTCTCCACAGGTGTCCACTCCCAGGTCCAACTGCACCTCGG
TTCTATCGAAAACGCGCCTGCTAGCGCCACCATGAAGACCATCATTGCCCTGAGCTACATCTTCTGCCTG
GTGTTCGCTGCGGCCGCCCAAGCTGGACCTCTTCCTAAACCTACACTGTGGGCCGAGCCTGGCTCTGTGA
TCTCTTGGGGCAATAGCGTGACCATCTGGTGCCAGGGAACACTGGAAGCCAGAGAGTACCGGCTGGACAA
AGAGGAAAGCCCCGCTCCTTGGGACAGACAGAACCCTCTGGAACCCAAGAACAAGGCCAGATTCAGCATC
CCCAGCATGACCGAGGATTACGCCGGCAGATACCGGTGCTACTACAGATCTCCTGTTGGCTGGTCCCAGC
CTAGCGATCCACTGGAATTGGTCATGACAGGCGCCTACAGCAAGCCCACACTGTCTGCTCTGCCTTCTCC
TCTGGTCACCTCTGGCAAGTCTGTGACCCTGCTGTGTCAGAGCAGATCCCCTATGGACACCTTCCTGCTG
ATCAAAGAGAGAGCCGCTCATCCCCTGCTGCACCTGAGATCTGAACATGGCGCTCAGCAGCACCAGGCCG
AGTTTCCAATGAGCCCTGTGACATCTGTGCACGGCGGCACCTACAGATGTTTCAGCAGCCACGGCTTCAG
CCACTACCTGCTGTCTCACCCTTCTGACCCACTGGAACTGATCGTGTCCGGCAGCCTGGAAGATCCCAGA
CCTTCTCCAACCAGAAGCGTGTCAACAGCCGCCGGACCTGAAGATCAGCCTCTGATGCCTACCGGCTCTG
TGCCTCATTCTGGACTGCGGAGACACTGGGAAGGCGCGCCGGAAGATCAAGTTGATCCAAGATTGATTGA
TGGCAAGGGCGGATCTCTGGAGGTGCTGTTCCAGGGACCAGGCGGAAGCGGCAATCCCGGCGGCGATCTG
GCCCCCCAGATGCTGCGCGAGCTGCAGGAGACCAATGCCGCCCTGCAGGACGTGCGCGAGCTGCTGCGCC
ACCGCGTGAAGGAGATCACCTTCCTGAAGAACACCGTGATGGAGTGCGACGCCTGCGGTATGCAGCCCTC
TAGAGGCTCCGGCTCCATCATCCCAGTTGAGGAGGAGAACCCGGACTTCTGGAACCGCGAGGCAGCCGAG
GCCCTGGGTGCCGCCAAGAAGCTGCAGCCTGCACAGACAGCCGCCAAGAACCTCATCATCTTCCTGGGCG
ATGGGATGGGGGTGTCTACGGTGACAGCTGCCAGGATCCTAAAAGGGCAGAAGAAGGACAAACTGGGGCC
TGAGATACCCCTGGCCATGGACCGCTTCCCATATGTGGCTCTGTCCAAGACATACAATGTAGACAAACAT
GTGCCAGACAGTGGAGCCACAGCCACGGCCTACCTGTGCGGGGTCAAGGGCAACTTCCAGACCATTGGCT
TGAGTGCAGCCGCCCGCTTTAACCAGTGCAACACGACACGCGGCAACGAGGTCATCTCCGTGATGAATCG
GGCCAAGAAAGCAGGGAAGTCAGTGGGAGTGGTAACCACCACACGAGTGCAGCACGCCTCGCCAGCCGGC
ACCTACGCCCACACGGTGAACCGCAACTGGTACTCGGACGCCGACGTGCCTGCCTCGGCCCGCCAGGAGG
GGTGCCAGGACATCGCTACGCAGCTCATCTCCAACATGGACATTGACGTGATCCTAGGTGGAGGCCGAAA
GTACATGTTTCGCATGGGAACCCCAGACCCTGAGTACCCAGATGACTACAGCCAAGGTGGGACCAGGCTG
GACGGGAAGAATCTGGTGCAGGAATGGCTGGCGAAGCGCCAGGGTGCCCGGTATGTGTGGAACCGCACTG
AGCTCATGCAGGCTTCCCTGGACCCGTCTGTGACCCATCTCATGGGTCTCTTTGAGCCTGGAGACATGAA
ATACGAGATCCACCGAGACTCCACACTGGACCCCTCCCTGATGGAGATGACAGAGGCTGCCCTGCGCCTG
CTGAGCAGGAACCCCCGCGGCTTCTTCCTCTTCGTGGAGGGTGGTCGCATCGACCATGGTCATCATGAAA
GCAGGGCTTACCGGGCACTGACTGAGACGATCATGTTCGACGACGCCATTGAGAGGGCGGGCCAGCTCAC
CAGCGAGGAGGACACGCTGAGCCTCGTCACTGCCGACCACTCCCACGTCTTCTCCTTCGGAGGCTACCCC
CTGCGAGGGAGCTCCATCTTCGGGCTGGCCCCTGGCAAGGCCCGGGACAGGAAGGCCTACACGGTCCTCC
TATACGGAAACGGTCCAGGCTATGTGCTCAAGGACGGCGCCCGGCCGGATGTTACCGAGAGCGAGAGCGG
GAGCCCCGAGTATCGGCAGCAGTCAGCAGTGCCCCTGGACGAAGAGACCCACGCAGGCGAGGACGTGGCG
GTGTTCGCGCGCGGCCCGCAGGCGCACCTGGTTCACGGCGTGCAGGAGCAGACCTTCATAGCGCACGTCA
TGGCCTTCGCCGCCTGCCTGGAGCCCTACACCGCCTGCGACCTGGCGCCCCCCGCCGGCACCACCGACGC
CGCGCACCCGGGTGGCGGAGGACTGAACGACATCTTCGAGGCTCAGAAAATCGAATGGCACGAACATCAC
CATCACCATCACCATCACCATTAAGGCCGGCCTGTAGTCACTGGCACAACGCGTTACCCGGTAAGCCAAT
CGGGTATACACGGTCGTCATACTGCAGACAGGGTTCTTCTACTTTGCAAGATAGTCTTGAGTAGTAAAAT
AAATAGATAGAGAAAATCAGCCTCGACTGTGCCTTCTAGTTGCCAGCCATCTGTTGTTTGCCCCTCCCCC
GTGCCTTCCTTGACCCTGGAAGGTGCCACTCCCACTGTCCTTTCCTAATAAAATGAGGAAATTGCATCAC
AACACTCAACCCTATCTCGGTCTATTCTTTTGATTTATAAGGGATTTTGCCGATTTCGGCCTATTGGTTA
AAAAATGAGCTGATTTAACAAAAATTTAACGCGAATTAATTCTGTGGAATGTGTGTCAGTTAGGGTGTGG
AAAGTCCCCAGGCTCCCCAGCAGGCAGAAGTATGCAAAGCATGCATCTCAATTAGTCAGCAACCAGGTGT
GGAAAGTCCCCAGGCTCCCCAGCAGGCAGAAGTATGCAAAGCATGCATCTCAATTAGTCAGCAACCATAG
TCCCGCCCCTAACTCCGCCCATCCCGCCCCTAACTCCGCCCAGTTCCGCCCATTCTCCGCCCCATGGCTG
ACTAATTTTTTTTATTTATGCAGAGGCCGAGGCCGCCTCTGCCTCTGAGCTATTCCAGAAGTAGTGAGGA
GGCTTTTTTGGAGGCCTAGGCTTTTGCAAAAAGCTCCCGGGAGCTTGTATATCCATTTTCGGATCTGATC
AGCACGTGTTGACAATTAATCATCGGCATAGTATATCGGCATAGTATAATACGACAAGGTGAGGAACTAA
ACCATGACCGAGTACAAGCCCACGGTGCGCCTCGCCACCCGCGACGACGTCCCCAGGGCCGTACGCACCC
TCGCCGCCGCGTTCGCCGACTACCCCGCCACGCGCCACACCGTCGATCCGGACCGCCACATCGAGCGGGT
CACCGAGCTGCAAGAACTCTTCCTCACGCGCGTCGGGCTCGACATCGGCAAGGTGTGGGTCGCGGACGAC
GGCGCCGCGGTGGCGGTCTGGACCACGCCGGAGAGCGTCGAAGCGGGGGCGGTGTTCGCCGAGATCGGCC
CGCGCATGGCCGAGTTGAGCGGTTCCCGGCTGGCCGCGCAGCAACAGATGGAAGGCCTCCTGGCGCCGCA
CCGGCCCAAGGAGCCCGCGTGGTTCCTGGCCACCGTCGGCGTCTCGCCCGACCACCAGGGCAAGGGTCTG
GGCAGCGCCGTCGTGCTCCCCGGAGTGGAGGCGGCCGAGCGCGCCGGGGTGCCCGCCTTCCTGGAGACAT
CCGCGCCCCGCAACCTCCCCTTCTACGAGCGGCTCGGCTTCACCGTCACCGCCGACGTCGAGGTGCCCGA
AGGACCGCGCACCTGGTGCATGACCCGCAAGCCCGGTGCCTGACACGTGCTACGAGATTTCGATTCCACC
GCCGCCTTCTATGAAAGGTTGGGCTTCGGAATCGTTTTCCGGGACGCCGGCTGGATGATCCTCCAGCGCG
GGGATCTCATGCTGGAGTTCTTCGCCCACCCCAACTTGTTTATTGCAGCTTATAATGGTTACAAATAAAG
CAATAGCATCACAAATTTCACAAATAAAGCATTTTTTTCACTGCATTCTAGTTGTGGTTTGTCCAAACTC
ATCAATGTATCTTATCATGTCTGTATACCGTCGACCTCTAGCTAGAGCTTGGCGTAATCATGGTCATTAC
CAATGCTTAATCAGTGAGGCACCTATCTCAGCGATCTGTCTATTTCGTTCATCCATAGTTGCCTGACTCC
CCGTCGTGTAGATAACTACGATACGGGAGGGCTTACCATCTGGCCCCAGCGCTGCGATGATACCGCGAGA
ACCACGCTCACCGGCTCCGGATTTATCAGCAATAAACCAGCCAGCCGGAAGGGCCGAGCGCAGAAGTGGT
CCTGCAACTTTATCCGCCTCCATCCAGTCTATTAATTGTTGCCGGGAAGCTAGAGTAAGTAGTTCGCCAG
TTAATAGTTTGCGCAACGTTGTTGCCATCGCTACAGGCATCGTGGTGTCACGCTCGTCGTTTGGTATGGC
TTCATTCAGCTCCGGTTCCCAACGATCAAGGCGAGTTACATGATCCCCCATGTTGTGCAAAAAAGCGGTT
AGCTCCTTCGGTCCTCCGATCGTTGTCAGAAGTAAGTTGGCCGCAGTGTTATCACTCATGGTTATGGCAG
CACTGCATAATTCTCTTACTGTCATGCCATCCGTAAGATGCTTTTCTGTGACTGGTGAGTACTCAACCAA
GTCATTCTGAGAATAGTGTATGCGGCGACCGAGTTGCTCTTGCCCGGCGTCAATACGGGATAATACCGCG
CCACATAGCAGAACTTTAAAAGTGCTCATCATTGGAAAACGTTCTTCGGGGCGAAAACTCTCAAGGATCT
TACCGCTGTTGAGATCCAGTTCGATGTAACCCACTCGTGCACCCAACTGATCTTCAGCATCTTTTACTTT
CACCAGCGTTTCTGGGTGAGCAAAAACAGGAAGGCAAAATGCCGCAAAAAAGGGAATAAGGGCGACACGG
AAATGTTGAATACTCATATTCTTCCTT
Features (pLannotate 1.2.2; 24 found; start..end, strand, type, name):
    119..143     -  CDS            KanR (fragment): aminoglycoside phosphotransferase; aph(3')-Ia; confers resistance to kanamycin
    254..842     +  rep_origin     ori: high-copy-number ColE1/pMB1/pBR322/pUC origin of replication
   1067..1084    +  terminator     rrnB T2 terminator (fragment): transcription terminator T2 from the E. coli rrnB gene
   1109..1128    -  CDS            lacZα (fragment): LacZα fragment of β-galactosidase; lacZ fragment
   1584..1600    +  protein_bind   lac operator: The lac repressor binds to the lac operator to inhibit transcription in E. coli. This inhibition can be relieved by adding lactose or isopropyl-β-D-thiogalactopyranoside (IPTG). lac repressor encoded by lacI
   1843..2146    +  enhancer       CMV enhancer: human cytomegalovirus immediate early enhancer
   2147..2350    +  promoter       CMV promoter: human cytomegalovirus (CMV) immediate early promoter
   2486..2529    +  intron         CMV intron (fragment): modified intron A from human cytomegalovirus
   2581..2599    +  promoter       SP6 promoter: promoter for bacteriophage SP6 RNA polymerase
   2603..2640    +  CDS            IgH signal sequence (fragment): signal sequence from the mouse immunoglobulin heavy chain variable region
   2749..3462    +  CDS            LILRB4 (fragment): LIRB4_HUMAN - Also known as ILT3, LIR5. Experimental evidence at protein level: Swiss-Prot protein existence level 1. Receptor for class I MHC antigens. Recognizes a broad spectrum of HLA-A, HLA-B, HLA-C and HLA-G alleles. Involved in the down-regulation of the immune response and the development of tolerance, e.g. towards transplants. Interferes with TNFRSF5-signaling and NF-kappa-B up-regulation. Inhibits receptor-mediated phosphorylation of cellular proteins and mobilization of intracellular calcium ions. From Homo sapiens (Human).
   3559..3738    +  CDS            Comp (fragment): COMP_RAT - Experimental evidence at protein level: Swiss-Prot protein existence level 1. May play a role in the structural integrity of cartilage via its interaction with other extracellular matrix proteins such as the collagens and fibronectin. Can mediate the interaction of chondrocytes with the cartilage extracellular matrix through interaction with cell surface integrin receptors. Could play a role in the pathogenesis of osteoarthritis. Potent suppressor of apoptosis in both primary chondrocytes and transformed cells. Suppresses apoptosis by blocking the activation of caspase-3 and by indu
   3726..5178    +  CDS            SEAP (fragment): secreted alkaline phosphatase from human placenta The natural enzyme has a C-terminal transmembrane sequence that is replaced by a GPI anchor.
   5203..5244    +  CDS            AviTag™ (fragment): peptide tag that allows for enzymatic biotinylation
   5248..5271    +  CDS            8xHis: 8xHis affinity tag
   5417..5528    +  polyA_signal   bGH poly(A) signal: bovine growth hormone polyadenylation signal
   5529..5637    +  rep_origin     f1 ori (fragment): f1 bacteriophage origin of replication; arrow indicates direction of (+) strand synthesis
   5651..5980    +  promoter       SV40 promoter: SV40 enhancer and early promoter
   6028..6075    +  promoter       EM7 promoter: synthetic bacterial promoter&nbsp
   6094..6693    +  CDS            PuroR (fragment): puromycin N-acetyltransferase; pac from Streptomyces; confers resistance to puromycin
   6703..6828    +  CDS            ble (fragment): BLE_KLEPN - Experimental evidence at protein level: Swiss-Prot protein existence level 1. Binding protein with a strong affinity to the bleomycin family of antibiotics. Binds to CL990; an antimitotic-antibiotic compound. From Klebsiella pneumoniae.
   6823..6944    +  polyA_signal   SV40 poly(A) signal: SV40 polyadenylation signal
   6997..7857    -  CDS            AmpR: β-lactamase; bla; confers resistance to ampicillin, carbenicillin, and related antibiotics
   7860..89      -  promoter       AmpR promoter (fragment) (across the origin): bla
