[The description below was written by a language model from this plasmid's Addgene catalogue record and pLannotate feature annotations shown in this document.]
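Description:
pD649-HAsp-LILRB4-COMP5AP-AviTag-9xHis is a mammalian expression plasmid built on the pD649 backbone for producing a secreted, multimerised form of the extracellular domain of human LILRB4 (also called ILT3, LIR5 or CD85K), an inhibitory immunoglobulin-superfamily receptor. It is maintained in E. coli as a high-copy plasmid through a ColE1/pUC-type origin and selected with ampicillin via a complete β-lactamase gene. The feature table also shows an SV40 early promoter and bacterial EM7 promoter upstream of a puromycin N-acetyltransferase coding sequence with an SV40 polyadenylation signal, which could in principle support puromycin selection in mammalian cells, although the record does not describe that use. Short kanamycin-resistance, lacZα, ble and f1 ori matches are annotated only as fragments and appear to be backbone remnants.

Expression is driven by the CMV immediate-early enhancer and promoter, followed by a fragment of CMV intron A and an SP6 promoter that could allow in vitro transcription. The open reading frame begins with a secretion signal (named HAsp in the construct, though the annotation software matched part of this region to an immunoglobulin heavy-chain signal sequence). It continues with the 714 bp LILRB4 ectodomain, cloned between retained NotI and AscI sites. Downstream on the backbone lie a segment of rat cartilage oligomeric matrix protein containing its pentamerising coiled coil, human placental alkaline phosphatase, an AviTag for enzymatic biotinylation and a polyhistidine tag for purification, ending at a bGH polyadenylation signal. Pentamerisation raises avidity for weak binding partners, while alkaline phosphatase gives an enzymatic readout. This suits the construct's role as a secreted reagent in a screen of human IgSF cell-surface protein interactions. The depositor notes that some plasmids in this collection may carry an IS4-like transposase insertion upstream of the CMV promoter; none is annotated here.
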