Addgene plasmid #157256: pD649-HAsp-LILRB4-COMP5AP-AviTag-9xHis
Purpose: Mammalian expression of cell-surface protein extracellular domain fused to COMP5AP-AviTag-9xHis. Protein is secreted from cells.
Depositing lab: Chris Garcia. Depositing organization: Stanford University. Publication: A Human IgSF Cell-Surface Interactome Reveals a Complex Network of Protein-Protein Interactions. Wojtowicz WM, Vielmetter J, Fernandes RA, Siepe DH, Eastman CL, Chisholm GB, Cox S, Klock H, Anderson PW, Rue SM, Miller JJ, Glaser SM, Bragstad ML, Vance J, Lam AW, Lesley SA, Zinn K, Garcia KC. Cell. 2020 Aug 20;182(4):1027-1043.e17. doi: 10.1016/j.cell.2020.07.025. PubMed 32822567.
Backbone
  Vector backbone: pD649
  Backbone size w/o insert (bp): 7153
  Vector type: Mammalian Expression
Growth in bacteria
  Bacterial resistance: Ampicillin, 100 μg/mL
  Growth temperature: 37°C
  Growth strain: DH5alpha
  Copy number: High Copy
Gene/Insert
  Gene/Insert name: LILRB4 (alt name: LIRB4)
  Species: H. sapiens (human)
  Insert size (bp): 714
  Entrez Gene: LILRB4 (a.k.a. CD85K, ILT-3, ILT3, LIR-5, LIR5)
  Promoter: CMV/SP6
  Tag / fusion protein: COMP5AP-AviTag-9xHis (C terminal on backbone)
  Cloning method: Restriction Enzyme; 5′ cloning site GCGGCCGC (not destroyed); 3′ cloning site GGCGCGCC (not destroyed)
  Sequencing primers: 5′ ATTTAGGTGACACTATAG; 3′ CGTCGCACTCCATCACGGTG
Resource information
  A portion of this plasmid was derived from a plasmid made by: synthesis by ThermoFisher
Terms and licenses: Academic/Nonprofit Terms; Industry Terms: Not Available to Industry
Depositor comments: Some plasmids in this collection may have an IS4-like element ISVsa5 family transposase upstream of the CMV promoter.
How to cite: pD649-HAsp-LILRB4-COMP5AP-AviTag-9xHis was a gift from Chris Garcia (Addgene plasmid # 157256 ; http://n2t.net/addgene:157256 ; RRID:Addgene_157256)
