>Addgene plasmid #157256 | pD649-HAsp-LILRB4-COMP5AP-AviTag-9xHis | depositor partial sequence | sequence record 303622 | insert (extracellular domain)
CAAGCTGGACCTCTTCCTAAACCTACACTGTGGGCCGAGCCTGGCTCTGTGATCTCTTGGGGCAATAGCG
TGACCATCTGGTGCCAGGGAACACTGGAAGCCAGAGAGTACCGGCTGGACAAAGAGGAAAGCCCCGCTCC
TTGGGACAGACAGAACCCTCTGGAACCCAAGAACAAGGCCAGATTCAGCATCCCCAGCATGACCGAGGAT
TACGCCGGCAGATACCGGTGCTACTACAGATCTCCTGTTGGCTGGTCCCAGCCTAGCGATCCACTGGAAT
TGGTCATGACAGGCGCCTACAGCAAGCCCACACTGTCTGCTCTGCCTTCTCCTCTGGTCACCTCTGGCAA
GTCTGTGACCCTGCTGTGTCAGAGCAGATCCCCTATGGACACCTTCCTGCTGATCAAAGAGAGAGCCGCT
CATCCCCTGCTGCACCTGAGATCTGAACATGGCGCTCAGCAGCACCAGGCCGAGTTTCCAATGAGCCCTG
TGACATCTGTGCACGGCGGCACCTACAGATGTTTCAGCAGCCACGGCTTCAGCCACTACCTGCTGTCTCA
CCCTTCTGACCCACTGGAACTGATCGTGTCCGGCAGCCTGGAAGATCCCAGACCTTCTCCAACCAGAAGC
GTGTCAACAGCCGCCGGACCTGAAGATCAGCCTCTGATGCCTACCGGCTCTGTGCCTCATTCTGGACTGC
GGAGACACTGGGAA
